Addgene plasmid #126627: FLAG-MBP1-K295TAG-W340A.pcDNA3-k
Purpose: Expresses MBP in mammalian cells. Amber codon at AA# 295 as a noncanonical amino acid incorporation site.
Depositing lab: Sharona Gordon. Depositing organization: University of Washington. Publication: Visualizing conformational dynamics of proteins in solution and at the cell membrane. Gordon SE, Munari M, Zagotta WN. Elife. 2018 Jun 20;7. pii: 37248. doi: 10.7554/eLife.37248. 37248 PubMed 29923827.
Backbone
  Vector backbone: pcDNA3
  Backbone manufacturer: Invitrogen
  Backbone size w/o insert (bp): 5370
  Total vector size (bp): 6651
  Modifications to backbone: Addition of Kozak Sequence
  Vector type: Mammalian Expression
  Selectable markers: Neomycin (select with G418)
Growth in bacteria
  Bacterial resistance: Ampicillin, 100 μg/mL
  Growth temperature: 37°C
  Growth strain: DH5alpha
  Copy number: High Copy
Gene/Insert
  Gene/Insert name: Maltose Binding Protein (alt name: MBP)
  Insert size (bp): 1281
  Mutation: Amino acid mutations: K295 to Amber codon and W340A
  Promoter: CMV
  Tag / fusion protein: FLAG (N terminal on insert)
  Cloning method: Restriction Enzyme; 5′ cloning site Hind III (not destroyed); 3′ cloning site Not I (not destroyed)
  Sequencing primers: 5′ TAATACGACTCACTATAGGG; 3′ GACAGTGGGAGTGGCACCTT
Resource information
  A portion of this plasmid was derived from a plasmid made by: The amino acid sequence of MBP was based on the pMAL-c5x vector (New England Biolabs) and was codon optimized for mammalian cell expression.
Terms and licenses: Academic/Nonprofit Terms; Industry Terms: Not Available to Industry
Depositor comments: W340A was introduced to reduce the affinity of MBP for endogenous ligands.
How to cite: FLAG-MBP1-K295TAG-W340A.pcDNA3-k was a gift from Sharona Gordon (Addgene plasmid # 126627 ; http://n2t.net/addgene:126627 ; RRID:Addgene_126627)
