[The description below was written by a language model from this plasmid's Addgene catalogue record and pLannotate feature annotations shown in this document.]
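Description:
FLAG-MBP1-K295TAG-W340A.pcDNA3-k is a mammalian expression plasmid of about 6.65 kb, built on the Invitrogen pcDNA3 backbone modified by the addition of a Kozak sequence. It is propagated in E. coli through a high-copy ColE1/pUC-type origin with ampicillin selection (AmpR under its own bla promoter). It also carries an f1 origin for single-stranded DNA production. For selection in mammalian cells, an SV40 enhancer/early promoter drives a neomycin phosphotransferase gene terminated by the SV40 poly(A) signal, conferring G418 resistance. The annotated ble, lacI, HIV-1 LTR and bom fragments are short partial matches to backbone sequence rather than functional elements.

The payload is E. coli maltose binding protein (malE), with an amino acid sequence based on the pMAL-c5x vector and codon-optimized for mammalian cells. It was cloned between HindIII and NotI with an N-terminal FLAG tag. Transcription is driven by the CMV immediate early enhancer/promoter and terminated by the bGH poly(A) signal, and flanking T7 and SP6 promoters provide sequencing or in vitro transcription sites.

Two mutations define this variant. Lysine 295 is replaced by an amber (TAG) stop codon, which serves as a site for noncanonical amino acid incorporation. Full-length protein is therefore expected only when an orthogonal suppressor tRNA/synthetase pair and the noncanonical amino acid are supplied separately, as neither is encoded on this plasmid. W340A was introduced to lower the affinity of MBP for endogenous ligands. The associated publication concerns visualizing protein conformational dynamics in solution and at the cell membrane, consistent with using MBP as a model protein for site-specific labelling.
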