Features (pLannotate 1.2.2; 21 found; start..end, strand, type, name):
     74..453     +  enhancer       CMV enhancer: human cytomegalovirus immediate early enhancer
    454..657     +  promoter       CMV promoter: human cytomegalovirus (CMV) immediate early promoter
    653..686     +  LTR            5' LTR (truncated) (fragment): truncated 5' long terminal repeat (LTR) from HIV-1
    702..720     +  promoter       T7 promoter: promoter for bacteriophage T7 RNA polymerase
    856..2004    +  CDS            malE: MALE_ECO57 - Experimental evidence at protein level: Swiss-Prot protein existence level 1. Part of the ABC transporter complex MalEFGK involved in maltose/maltodextrin import. Binds maltose and higher maltodextrins. From Escherichia coli O157:H7.
   2042..2060    -  promoter       SP6 promoter: promoter for bacteriophage SP6 RNA polymerase
   2086..2310    +  polyA_signal   bGH poly(A) signal: bovine growth hormone polyadenylation signal
   2314..2335    +  promoter       SV40 promoter (fragment): SV40 enhancer and early promoter
   2356..2784    +  rep_origin     f1 ori (sequence partly withheld): f1 bacteriophage origin of replication; arrow indicates direction of (+) strand synthesis
   2798..3127    +  promoter       SV40 promoter: SV40 enhancer and early promoter
   3194..3985    +  CDS            neo: KKA2_KLEPN - Also known as kan, nptII. Experimental evidence at protein level: Swiss-Prot protein existence level 1. Resistance to kanamycin, neomycin, paromomycin, ribostamycin, butirosin and gentamicin B. From Klebsiella pneumoniae.
   4009..4167    +  CDS            ble (fragment): BLE_KLEPN - Experimental evidence at protein level: Swiss-Prot protein existence level 1. Binding protein with a strong affinity to the bleomycin family of antibiotics. Binds to CL990; an antimitotic-antibiotic compound. From Klebsiella pneumoniae.
   4162..4283    +  polyA_signal   SV40 poly(A) signal: SV40 polyadenylation signal
   4356..4372    -  protein_bind   lac operator: The lac repressor binds to the lac operator to inhibit transcription in E. coli. This inhibition can be relieved by adding lactose or isopropyl-β-D-thiogalactopyranoside (IPTG). lac repressor encoded by lacI
   4380..4410    -  promoter       lac promoter: promoter for the E. coli lac operon
   4425..4446    -  protein_bind   CAP binding site: CAP binding activates transcription in the presence of cAMP. E. coli catabolite activator protein
   4459..4551    -  CDS            lacI (fragment): lac repressor; lacI; The lac repressor binds to the lac operator to inhibit transcription in E. coli. This inhibition can be relieved by adding lactose or isopropyl-β-D-thiogalactopyranoside (IPTG).
   4734..5322    -  rep_origin     ori: high-copy-number ColE1/pMB1/pBR322/pUC origin of replication
   5493..6353    -  CDS            AmpR: β-lactamase; bla; confers resistance to ampicillin, carbenicillin, and related antibiotics
   6354..6458    -  promoter       AmpR promoter: bla
   6517..6569    -  misc_feature   bom (fragment): basis of mobility region from pBR322
>Addgene plasmid #126627 | FLAG-MBP1-K295TAG-W340A.pcDNA3-k | addgene full sequence | sequence record 251085 | Addgene NGS Result
AATTGCATGAAGAATCTGCTTAGGGTTAGGCGTTTTGCGCTGCTTCGCGATGTACGGGCCAGATATACGC
GTTGACATTGATTATTGACTAGTTATTAATAGTAATCAATTACGGGGTCATTAGTTCATAGCCCATATAT
GGAGTTCCGCGTTACATAACTTACGGTAAATGGCCCGCCTGGCTGACCGCCCAACGACCCCCGCCCATTG
ACGTCAATAATGACGTATGTTCCCATAGTAACGCCAATAGGGACTTTCCATTGACGTCAATGGGTGGAGT
ATTTACGGTAAACTGCCCACTTGGCAGTACATCAAGTGTATCATATGCCAAGTACGCCCCCTATTGACGT
CAATGACGGTAAATGGCCCGCCTGGCATTATGCCCAGTACATGACCTTATGGGACTTTCCTACTTGGCAG
TACATCTACGTATTAGTCATCGCTATTACCATGGTGATGCGGTTTTGGCAGTACATCAATGGGCGTGGAT
AGCGGTTTGACTCACGGGGATTTCCAAGTCTCCACCCCATTGACGTCAATGGGAGTTTGTTTTGGCACCA
AAATCAACGGGACTTTCCAAAATGTCGTAACAACTCCGCCCCATTGACGCAAATGGGCGGTAGGCGTGTA
CGGTGGGAGGTCTATATAAGCAGAGCTCTCTGGCTAACTAGAGAACCCACTGCTTACTGGCTTATCGAAA
TTAATACGACTCACTATAGGGAGACCCAAGCTTGATAGCGCACTCAGGCTCACTAGTAACGGCCGCCAGT
GTGCTGGAAAGCAGCTCCAAGGCACTTGCTCCATTTGGGGTGTGCCTGCACCTAGCTGGTTGCAAATTGG
GCCACAGAGGATCTGGCCACCGCCACCATGGACTACAAGGACGATGATGACAAGAAGATCGAGGAGGGGA
AGCTGGTCATCTGGATCAACGGCGACAAGGGCTACAACGGGCTTGCTGAGGTCGGAAAGAAGTTCGAGAA
GGACACCGGAATCAAGGTCACCGTGGAGCACCCTGATAAGCTGGAGGAGAAGTTCCCACAGGTGGCAGCT
ACCGGAGACGGACCTGATATCATTTTCTGGGCCCACGACAGATTCGGGGGCTACGCTCAATCCGGCCTTC
TTGCTGAAATCACCCCTGACAAAGCATTCCAGGACAAGCTGTACCCTTTCACCTGGGACGCAGTCAGGTA
CAACGGCAAGTTGATCGCCTACCCTATCGCTGTGGAGGCACTCTCATTGATCTACAACAAGGACCTGCTG
CCTAACCCCCCAAAGACCTGGGAGGAGATCCCAGCTTTGGACAAGGAGCTGAAGGCTAAGGGAAAGAGCG
CCTTGATGTTCAACCTGCAGGAGCCATACTTCACTTGGCCCCTGATCGCTGCCGACGGAGGGTACGCTTT
TAAGTACGAGAACGGCAAATACGACATCAAAGACGTGGGCGTGGATAACGCCGGCGCCAAGGCCGGGCTG
ACTTTTCTGGTGGATCTCATTAAGAACAAGCATATGAACGCCGATACCGATTACTCCATTGCCGAGGCCG
CCTTTAACAAGGGCGAGACAGCCATGACAATTAACGGGCCCTGGGCCTGGTCCAACATCGATACAAGCAA
GGTGAACTACGGGGTCACAGTCCTGCCCACATTTAAGGGGCAGCCCTCCAAGCCATTTGTGGGGGTGCTG
AGCGCAGGGATTAACGCCGCCTCTCCAAATAAGGAGCTCGCCAAAGAGTTTCTCGAAAACTACCTCCTGA
CAGATGAGGGGCTCGAGGCCGTGAACTAGGATAAGCCCCTCGGCGCCGTCGCCCTCAAAAGCTATGAAGA
AGAGCTGGTGAAAGATCCCCGGATTGCCGCCACTATGGAAAACGCCCAGAAGGGGGAAATTATGCCCAAC
ATTCCCCAGATGAGTGCCTTTGCGTATGCCGTGAGGACTGCCGTGATTAATGCCGCCAGCGGCCGGCAGA
CTGTCGATGAGGCCCTGAAAGATGCCCAGACACGCATTACAAAATGAGCGGCCGCTCGAGCATGCATCTA
GAGGGCCCTATTCTATAGTGTCACCTAAATGCTAGAGCTCGCTGATCAGCCTCGACTGTGCCTTCTAGTT
GCCAGCCATCTGTTGTTTGCCCCTCCCCCGTGCCTTCCTTGACCCTGGAAGGTGCCACTCCCACTGTCCT
TTCCTAATAAAATGAGGAAATTGCATCGCATTGTCTGAGTAGGTGTCATTCTATTCTGGGGGGTGGGGTG
GGGCAGGACAGCAAGGGGGAGGATTGGGAAGACAATAGCAGGCATGCTGGGGATGCGGTGGGCTCTATGG
CTTCTGAGGCGGAAAGAACCAGCTGGGGCTCTAGGGGGTATCCCC
[124 nt withheld, positions 2356-2479]
C
[91 nt withheld, positions 2481-2571]
A
[49 nt withheld, positions 2573-2621]
CCTTTGACGTTGGAGTCCACGTTCTTT
[37 nt withheld, positions 2649-2685]
ACCCTATCTCGGTCTATTCTTTTGATTTATAAGGGATTTTGCCGATTTCGGCCTATTGGTTAAAAAATGA
GCTGATTTAACAAAAATTTAACGCGAATTAATTCTGTGGAATGTGTGTCAGTTAGGGTGTGGAAAGTCCC
CAGGCTCCCCAGCAGGCAGAAGTATGCAAAGCATGCATCTCAATTAGTCAGCAACCAGGTGTGGAAAGTC
CCCAGGCTCCCCAGCAGGCAGAAGTATGCAAAGCATGCATCTCAATTAGTCAGCAACCATAGTCCCGCCC
CTAACTCCGCCCATCCCGCCCCTAACTCCGCCCAGTTCCGCCCATTCTCCGCCCCATGGCTGACTAATTT
TTTTTATTTATGCAGAGGCCGAGGCCGCCTCTGCCTCTGAGCTATTCCAGAAGTAGTGAGGAGGCTTTTT
TGGAGGCCTAGGCTTTTGCAAAAAGCTCCCGGGAGCTTGTATATCCATTTTCGGATCTGATCAAGAGACA
GGATGAGGATCGTTTCGCATGATTGAACAAGATGGATTGCACGCAGGTTCTCCGGCCGCTTGGGTGGAGA
GGCTATTCGGCTATGACTGGGCACAACAGACAATCGGCTGCTCTGATGCCGCCGTGTTCCGGCTGTCAGC
GCAGGGGCGCCCGGTTCTTTTTGTCAAGACCGACCTGTCCGGTGCCCTGAATGAACTGCAGGACGAGGCA
GCGCGGCTATCGTGGCTGGCCACGACGGGCGTTCCTTGCGCAGCTGTGCTCGACGTTGTCACTGAAGCGG
GAAGGGACTGGCTGCTATTGGGCGAAGTGCCGGGGCAGGATCTCCTGTCATCTCACCTTGCTCCTGCCGA
GAAAGTATCCATCATGGCTGATGCAATGCGGCGGCTGCATACGCTTGATCCGGCTACCTGCCCATTCGAC
CACCAAGCGAAACATCGCATCGAGCGAGCACGTACTCGGATGGAAGCCGGTCTTGTCGATCAGGATGATC
TGGACGAAGAGCATCAGGGGCTCGCGCCAGCCGAACTGTTCGCCAGGCTCAAGGCGCGCATGCCCGACGG
CGAGGATCTCGTCGTGACCCATGGCGATGCCTGCTTGCCGAATATCATGGTGGAAAATGGCCGCTTTTCT
GGATTCATCGACTGTGGCCGGCTGGGTGTGGCGGACCGCTATCAGGACATAGCGTTGGCTACCCGTGATA
TTGCTGAAGAGCTTGGCGGCGAATGGGCTGACCGCTTCCTCGTGCTTTACGGTATCGCCGCTCCCGATTC
GCAGCGCATCGCCTTCTATCGCCTTCTTGACGAGTTCTTCTGAGCGGGACTCTGGGGTTCGAAATGACCG
ACCAAGCGACGCCCAACCTGCCATCACGAGATTTCGATTCCACCGCCGCCTTCTATGAAAGGTTGGGCTT
CGGAATCGTTTTCCGGGACGCCGGCTGGATGATCCTCCAGCGCGGGGATCTCATGCTGGAGTTCTTCGCC
CACCCCAACTTGTTTATTGCAGCTTATAATGGTTACAAATAAAGCAATAGCATCACAAATTTCACAAATA
AAGCATTTTTTTCACTGCATTCTAGTTGTGGTTTGTCCAAACTCATCAATGTATCTTATCATGTCTGTAT
ACCGTCGACCTCTAGCTAGAGCTTGGCGTAATCATGGTCATAGCTGTTTCCTGTGTGAAATTGTTATCCG
CTCACAATTCCACACAACATACGAGCCGGAAGCATAAAGTGTAAAGCCTGGGGTGCCTAATGAGTGAGCT
AACTCACATTAATTGCGTTGCGCTCACTGCCCGCTTTCCAGTCGGGAAACCTGTCGTGCCAGCTGCATTA
ATGAATCGGCCAACGCGCGGGGAGAGGCGGTTTGCGTATTGGGCGCTCTTCCGCTTCCTCGCTCACTGAC
TCGCTGCGCTCGGTCGTTCGGCTGCGGCGAGCGGTATCAGCTCACTCAAAGGCGGTAATACGGTTATCCA
CAGAATCAGGGGATAACGCAGGAAAGAACATGTGAGCAAAAGGCCAGCAAAAGGCCAGGAACCGTAAAAA
GGCCGCGTTGCTGGCGTTTTTCCATAGGCTCCGCCCCCCTGACGAGCATCACAAAAATCGACGCTCAAGT
CAGAGGTGGCGAAACCCGACAGGACTATAAAGATACCAGGCGTTTCCCCCTGGAAGCTCCCTCGTGCGCT
CTCCTGTTCCGACCCTGCCGCTTACCGGATACCTGTCCGCCTTTCTCCCTTCGGGAAGCGTGGCGCTTTC
TCATAGCTCACGCTGTAGGTATCTCAGTTCGGTGTAGGTCGTTCGCTCCAAGCTGGGCTGTGTGCACGAA
CCCCCCGTTCAGCCCGACCGCTGCGCCTTATCCGGTAACTATCGTCTTGAGTCCAACCCGGTAAGACACG
ACTTATCGCCACTGGCAGCAGCCACTGGTAACAGGATTAGCAGAGCGAGGTATGTAGGCGGTGCTACAGA
GTTCTTGAAGTGGTGGCCTAACTACGGCTACACTAGAAGAACAGTATTTGGTATCTGCGCTCTGCTGAAG
CCAGTTACCTTCGGAAAAAGAGTTGGTAGCTCTTGATCCGGCAAACAAACCACCGCTGGTAGCGGTGGTT
TTTTTGTTTGCAAGCAGCAGATTACGCGCAGAAAAAAAGGATCTCAAGAAGATCCTTTGATCTTTTCTAC
GGGGTCTGACGCTCAGTGGAACGAAAACTCACGTTAAGGGATTTTGGTCATGAGATTATCAAAAAGGATC
TTCACCTAGATCCTTTTAAATTAAAAATGAAGTTTTAAATCAATCTAAAGTATATATGAGTAAACTTGGT
CTGACAGTTACCAATGCTTAATCAGTGAGGCACCTATCTCAGCGATCTGTCTATTTCGTTCATCCATAGT
TGCCTGACTCCCCGTCGTGTAGATAACTACGATACGGGAGGGCTTACCATCTGGCCCCAGTGCTGCAATG
ATACCGCGAGACCCACGCTCACCGGCTCCAGATTTATCAGCAATAAACCAGCCAGCCGGAAGGGCCGAGC
GCAGAAGTGGTCCTGCAACTTTATCCGCCTCCATCCAGTCTATTAATTGTTGCCGGGAAGCTAGAGTAAG
TAGTTCGCCAGTTAATAGTTTGCGCAACGTTGTTGCCATTGCTACAGGCATCGTGGTGTCACGCTCGTCG
TTTGGTATGGCTTCATTCAGCTCCGGTTCCCAACGATCAAGGCGAGTTACATGATCCCCCATGTTGTGCA
AAAAAGCGGTTAGCTCCTTCGGTCCTCCGATCGTTGTCAGAAGTAAGTTGGCCGCAGTGTTATCACTCAT
GGTTATGGCAGCACTGCATAATTCTCTTACTGTCATGCCATCCGTAAGATGCTTTTCTGTGACTGGTGAG
TACTCAACCAAGTCATTCTGAGAATAGTGTATGCGGCGACCGAGTTGCTCTTGCCCGGCGTCAATACGGG
ATAATACCGCGCCACATAGCAGAACTTTAAAAGTGCTCATCATTGGAAAACGTTCTTCGGGGCGAAAACT
CTCAAGGATCTTACCGCTGTTGAGATCCAGTTCGATGTAACCCACTCGTGCACCCAACTGATCTTCAGCA
TCTTTTACTTTCACCAGCGTTTCTGGGTGAGCAAAAACAGGAAGGCAAAATGCCGCAAAAAAGGGAATAA
GGGCGACACGGAAATGTTGAATACTCATACTCTTCCTTTTTCAATATTATTGAAGCATTTATCAGGGTTA
TTGTCTCATGAGCGGATACATATTTGAATGTATTTAGAAAAATAAACAAATAGGGGTTCCGCGCACATTT
CCCCGAAAAGTGCCACCTGACGTCGACGGATCGGGAGATCTCCCGATCCCCTATGGTGCACTCTCAGTAC
AATCTGCTCTGATGCCGCATAGTTAAGCCAGTATCTGCTCCCTGCTTGTGTGTTGGAGGTCGCTGAGTAG
TGCGCGAGCAAAATTTAAGCTACAACAAGGCAAGGCTTGACCGAC
